LOCUS       Exported 6699 bp ds-DNA circular SYN 12-MAY-2021
DEFINITION  synthetic circular DNA
ACCESSION   .
VERSION     .
KEYWORDS    pMKO.1 puro Rb shRNA
SOURCE      synthetic DNA construct
  ORGANISM  synthetic DNA construct
REFERENCE   1 (bases 1 to 6699)
  AUTHORS   Boehm JS, Hession MT, Bulmer SE, Hahn WC
  TITLE     Transformation of human and murine fibroblasts without viral
            oncoproteins.
  JOURNAL   Mol Cell Biol. 2005 Aug . 25(15):6464-74.
  PUBMED    16024784
REFERENCE   2 (bases 1 to 6699)
  AUTHORS   .
  TITLE     Direct Submission
  JOURNAL   Exported May 12, 2021 from SnapGene Server 1.1.58
            http://www.snapgene.com
FEATURES             Location/Qualifiers
     source          1..6699
                     /organism="synthetic DNA construct"
                     /mol_type="other DNA"
     primer_bind     116..134
                     /label=pBRforEco
                     /note="pBR322 vectors, upsteam of EcoRI site, forward
                     primer"
     enhancer        234..613
                     /label=CMV enhancer
                     /note="human cytomegalovirus immediate early enhancer"
     promoter        614..817
                     /label=CMV promoter
                     /note="human cytomegalovirus (CMV) immediate early
                     promoter"
     primer_bind     768..788
                     /label=CMV-F
                     /note="Human CMV immediate early promoter, forward primer"
     LTR             818..993
                     /label=5' LTR (truncated)
                     /note="truncated long terminal repeat from Moloney murine
                     sarcoma virus"
     misc_feature    1056..1255
                     /label=MMLV Psi
                     /note="packaging signal of Moloney murine leukemia virus
                     (MMLV)"
     CDS             1456..1872
                     /label=gag (truncated)
                     /note="truncated Moloney murine leukemia virus (MMLV) gag
                     gene lacking the start codon"
     primer_bind     1802..1824
                     /label=pLXSN 5'
                     /note="Murine stem cell virus, forward primer. Also called
                     MSCV"
     primer_bind     1840..1856
                     /label=pBABE 5'
                     /note="Psi packaging signal, forward primer for pBABE
                     vectors"
     promoter        1908..2148
                     /label=U6 promoter
                     /note="RNA polymerase III promoter for human U6 snRNA"
     primer_bind     1908..1928
                     /label=hU6-F
                     /note="Human U6 promoter, forward primer"
     primer_bind     2079..2098
                     /label=LKO.1 5'
                     /note="Human U6 promoter, forward primer"
     promoter        2246..2575
                     /label=SV40 promoter
                     /note="SV40 enhancer and early promoter"
     rep_origin      2426..2561
                     /label=SV40 ori
                     /note="SV40 origin of replication"
     CDS             2585..3184
                     /codon_start=1
                     /gene="pac from Streptomyces alboniger"
                     /product="puromycin N-acetyltransferase"
                     /label=PuroR
                     /note="confers resistance to puromycin"
                     /translation="MTEYKPTVRLATRDDVPRAVRTLAAAFADYPATRHTVDPDRHIER
                     VTELQELFLTRVGLDIGKVWVADDGAAVAVWTTPESVEAGAVFAEIGPRMAELSGSRLA
                     AQQQMEGLLAPHRPKEPAWFLATVGVSPDHQGKGLGSAVVLPGVEAAERAGVPAFLETS
                     APRNLPFYERLGFTVTADVEVPEGPRTWCMTRKPGA"
     primer_bind     complement(2585..2604)
                     /label=Puro-R
                     /note="Puromycin resistance gene, reverse primer. Also
                     called puro-variant-R"
     primer_bind     3081..3101
                     /label=Puro-F
                     /note="Puromycin resistance gene, forward primer"
     LTR             3380..3805
                     /label=3' LTR (Delta-U3)
                     /note="self-inactivating 3' long terminal repeat (LTR) from
                     Moloney murine leukemia virus"
     primer_bind     complement(3908..3930)
                     /label=pGEX 3'
                     /note="pGEX vectors, reverse primer"
     promoter        4071..4400
                     /label=SV40 promoter
                     /note="SV40 enhancer and early promoter"
     rep_origin      4251..4386
                     /label=SV40 ori
                     /note="SV40 origin of replication"
     primer_bind     4422..4441
                     /label=pRS-marker
                     /note="pRS vectors, use to sequence yeast selectable
                     marker"
     rep_origin      complement(4813..5401)
                     /direction=LEFT
                     /label=ori
                     /note="high-copy-number ColE1/pMB1/pBR322/pUC origin of
                     replication"
     primer_bind     complement(4893..4912)
                     /label=pBR322ori-F
                     /note="pBR322 origin, forward primer"
     CDS             complement(5572..6432)
                     /codon_start=1
                     /gene="bla"
                     /product="beta-lactamase"
                     /label=AmpR
                     /note="confers resistance to ampicillin, carbenicillin, and
                     related antibiotics"
                     /translation="MSIQHFRVALIPFFAAFCLPVFAHPETLVKVKDAEDQLGARVGYI
                     ELDLNSGKILESFRPEERFPMMSTFKVLLCGAVLSRIDAGQEQLGRRIHYSQNDLVEYS
                     PVTEKHLTDGMTVRELCSAAITMSDNTAANLLLTTIGGPKELTAFLHNMGDHVTRLDRW
                     EPELNEAIPNDERDTTMPVAMATTLRKLLTGELLTLASRQQLIDWMEADKVAGPLLRSA
                     LPAGWFIADKSGAGERGSRGIIAALGPDGKPSRIVVIYTTGSQATMDERNRQIAEIGAS
                     LIKHW"
     primer_bind     6195..6214
                     /label=Amp-R
                     /note="Ampicillin resistance gene, reverse primer"
     promoter        complement(6433..6537)
                     /gene="bla"
                     /label=AmpR promoter
ORIGIN
        1 atacatattt gaatgtattt agaaaaataa acaaataggg gttccgcgca catttccccg
       61 aaaagtgcca cctgacgtct aagaaaccat tattatcatg acattaacct ataaaaatag
      121 gcgtatcacg aggccctttc gtcttcaaga attagcttgg ccattgcata cgttgtatcc
      181 atatcataat atgtacattt atattggctc atgtccaaca ttaccgccat gttgacattg
      241 attattgact agttattaat agtaatcaat tacggggtca ttagttcata gcccatatat
      301 ggagttccgc gttacataac ttacggtaaa tggcccgcct ggctgaccgc ccaacgaccc
      361 ccgcccattg acgtcaataa tgacgtatgt tcccatagta acgccaatag ggactttcca
      421 ttgacgtcaa tgggtggagt atttacggta aactgcccac ttggcagtac atcaagtgta
      481 tcatatgcca agtacgcccc ctattgacgt caatgacggt aaatggcccg cctggcatta
      541 tgcccagtac atgaccttat gggactttcc tacttggcag tacatctacg tattagtcat
      601 cgctattacc atggtgatgc ggttttggca gtacatcaat gggcgtggat agcggtttga
      661 ctcacgggga tttccaagtc tccaccccat tgacgtcaat gggagtttgt tttggcacca
      721 aaatcaacgg gactttccaa aatgtcgtaa caactccgcc ccattgacgc aaatgggcgg
      781 taggcgtgta cggtgggagg tctatataag cagagctcaa taaaagagcc cacaacccct
      841 cactcggcgc gccagtcttc cgatagactg cgtcgcccgg gtacccgtat tcccaataaa
      901 gcctcttgct gtttgcatcc gaatcgtggt ctcgctgttc cttgggaggg tctcctctga
      961 gtgattgact acccacgacg ggggtctttc atttgggggc tcgtccggga tttggagacc
     1021 cctgcccagg gaccaccgac ccaccaccgg gaggtaagct ggccagcaac ttatctgtgt
     1081 ctgtccgatt gtctagtgtc tatgtttgat gttatgcgcc tgcgtctgta ctagttagct
     1141 aactagctct gtatctggcg gacccgtggt ggaactgacg agttctgaac acccggccgc
     1201 aaccctggga gacgtcccag ggactttggg ggccgttttt gtggcccgac ctgaggaagg
     1261 gagtcgatgt ggaatccgac cccgtcagga tatgtggttc tggtaggaga cgagaaccta
     1321 aaacagttcc cgcctccgtc tgaatttttg ctttcggttt ggaaccgaag ccgcgcgtct
     1381 tgtctgctgc agcgctgcag catcgttctg tgttgtctct gtctgactgt gtttctgtat
     1441 ttgtctgaaa attagggcca gactgttacc actcccttaa gtttgacctt aggtcactgg
     1501 aaagatgtcg agcggatcgc tcacaaccag tcggtagatg tcaagaagag acgttgggtt
     1561 accttctgct ctgcagaatg gccaaccttt aacgtcggat ggccgcgaga cggcaccttt
     1621 aaccgagacc tcatcaccca ggttaagatc aaggtctttt cacctggccc gcatggacac
     1681 ccagaccagg tcccctacat cgtgacctgg gaagccttgg cttttgaccc ccctccctgg
     1741 gtcaagccct ttgtacaccc taagcctccg cctcctcttc ctccatccgc cccgtctctc
     1801 ccccttgaac ctcctcgttc gaccccgcct cgatcctccc tttatccagc cctcactcct
     1861 tctctaggcg ccggaattga agatctgtcg acaaggtcgg gcaggaagag ggcctatttc
     1921 ccatgattcc ttcatatttg catatacgat acaaggctgt tagagagata attagaatta
     1981 atttgactgt aaacacaaag atattagtac aaaatacgtg acgtagaaag taataatttc
     2041 ttgggtagtt tgcagtttta aaattatgtt ttaaaatgga ctatcatatg cttaccgtaa
     2101 cttgaaagta tttcgatttc ttggctttat atatcttgtg gaaaggacga aacaccggca
     2161 gagatcgtgt attgagattc tcgagaatct caatacacga tctctgtttt tgaattcgcc
     2221 agcacagtgg tcgaccctgt ggaatgtgtg tcagttaggg tgtggaaagt ccccaggctt
     2281 cccagcaggc agaagtatgc aaagcatgca tctcaattag tcagcaacca ggtgtggaaa
     2341 gtccccaggc tccccagcag gcagaagtat gcaaagcatg catctcaatt agtcagcaac
     2401 catagtcccg cccctaactc cgcccatccc gcccctaact ccgcccagtt ccgcccattc
     2461 tccgccccat ggctgactaa ttttttttat ttatgcagag gccgaggccg cctcggcctc
     2521 tgagctattc cagaagtagt gaggaggctt ttttggaggc ctaggctttt gcaaaaagct
     2581 taccatgacc gagtacaagc ccacggtgcg cctcgccacc cgcgacgacg tccccagggc
     2641 cgtacgcacc ctcgccgccg cgttcgccga ctaccccgcc acgcgccaca ccgtcgatcc
     2701 ggaccgccac atcgagcggg tcaccgagct gcaagaactc ttcctcacgc gcgtcgggct
     2761 cgacatcggc aaggtgtggg tcgcggacga cggcgccgcg gtggcggtct ggaccacgcc
     2821 ggagagcgtc gaagcggggg cggtgttcgc cgagatcggc ccgcgcatgg ccgagttgag
     2881 cggttcccgg ctggccgcgc agcaacagat ggaaggcctc ctggcgccgc accggcccaa
     2941 ggagcccgcg tggttcctgg ccaccgtcgg cgtctcgccc gaccaccagg gcaagggtct
     3001 gggcagcgcc gtcgtgctcc ccggagtgga ggcggccgag cgcgccgggg tgcccgcctt
     3061 cctggagacc tccgcgcccc gcaacctccc cttctacgag cggctcggct tcaccgtcac
     3121 cgccgacgtc gaggtgcccg aaggaccgcg cacctggtgc atgacccgca agcccggtgc
     3181 ctgacgcccg ccccacgacc cgcagcgccc gaccgaaagg agcgcacgac cccatgcatc
     3241 gattagtcca atttgttaaa gacaggatat cagtggtcca ggctctagtt ttgactcaac
     3301 aatatcacca gctgaagcct atagagtacg agccatagat aaaataaaag attttattta
     3361 gtctccagaa aaagggggga atgaaagacc ccacctgtag gtttggcaag ctagcttaag
     3421 taacgccatt ttgcaaggca tggaaaaata cataactgag aatagagaag ttcagatcaa
     3481 ggtcaggaac agatggaaca gggtcgaccc tagagaacca tcagatgttt ccagggtgcc
     3541 ccaaggacct gaaatgaccc tgtgccttat ttgaactaac caatcagttc gcttctcgct
     3601 tctgttcgcg cgcttctgct ccccgagctc aataaaagag cccacaaccc ctcactcggg
     3661 gcgccagtcc tccgattgac tgagtcgccc gggtacccgt gtatccaata aaccctcttg
     3721 cagttgcatc cgacttgtgg tctcgctgtt ccttgggagg gtctcctctg agtgattgac
     3781 tacccgtcag cgggggtctt tcatttgggg gctcgtccgg gatcgggaga cccctgccca
     3841 gggaccaccg acccaccacc gggaggtaag ctggctgcct cgcgcgtttc ggtgatgacg
     3901 gtgaaaacct ctgacacatg cagctcccgg agacggtcac agcttgtctg taagcggatg
     3961 ccgggagcag acaagcccgt cagggcgcgt cagcgggtgt tggcgggtgt cggggcgcag
     4021 ccatgaccca gtcacgtagc gatagcggag tgtagatccg gctgtggaat gtgtgtcagt
     4081 tagggtgtgg aaagtcccca ggctccccag caggcagaag tatgcaaagc atgcatctca
     4141 attagtcagc aaccaggtgt ggaaagtccc caggctcccc agcaggcaga agtatgcaaa
     4201 gcatgcatct caattagtca gcaaccatag tcccgcccct aactccgccc atcccgcccc
     4261 taactccgcc cagttccgcc cattctccgc cccatggctg actaattttt tttatttatg
     4321 cagaggccga ggccgcctcg gcctctgagc tattccagaa gtagtgagga ggcttttttg
     4381 gaggcctagg cttttgcaaa aagcttactg gcttaactat gcggcatcag agcagattgt
     4441 actgagagtg caccatatgc ggtgtgaaat accgcacaga tgcgtaagga gaaaataccg
     4501 catcaggcgc tcttccgctt cctcgctcac tgactcgctg cgctcggtcg ttcggctgcg
     4561 gcgagcggta tcagctcact caaaggcggt aatacggtta tccacagaat caggggataa
     4621 cgcaggaaag aacatggctt cctcgctcac tgactcgctg cgctcggtcg ttcggctgcg
     4681 gcgagcggta tcagctcact caaaggcggt aatacggtta tccacagaat caggggataa
     4741 cgcaggaaag aacatgtgag caaaaggcca gcaaaaggcc aggaaccgta aaaaggccgc
     4801 gttgctggcg tttttccata ggctccgccc ccctgacgag catcacaaaa atcgacgctc
     4861 aagtcagagg tggcgaaacc cgacaggact ataaagatac caggcgtttc cccctggaag
     4921 ctccctcgtg cgctctcctg ttccgaccct gccgcttacc ggatacctgt ccgcctttct
     4981 cccttcggga agcgtggcgc tttctcatag ctcacgctgt aggtatctca gttcggtgta
     5041 ggtcgttcgc tccaagctgg gctgtgtgca cgaacccccc gttcagcccg accgctgcgc
     5101 cttatccggt aactatcgtc ttgagtccaa cccggtaaga cacgacttat cgccactggc
     5161 agcagccact ggtaacagga ttagcagagc gaggtatgta ggcggtgcta cagagttctt
     5221 gaagtggtgg cctaactacg gctacactag aagaacagta tttggtatct gcgctctgct
     5281 gaagccagtt accttcggaa aaagagttgg tagctcttga tccggcaaac aaaccaccgc
     5341 tggtagcggt ggtttttttg tttgcaagca gcagattacg cgcagaaaaa aaggatctca
     5401 agaagatcct ttgatctttt ctacggggtc tgacgctcag tggaacgaaa actcacgtta
     5461 agggattttg gtcatgagat tatcaaaaag gatcttcacc tagatccttt taaattaaaa
     5521 atgaagtttt aaatcaatct aaagtatata tgagtaaact tggtctgaca gttaccaatg
     5581 cttaatcagt gaggcaccta tctcagcgat ctgtctattt cgttcatcca tagttgcctg
     5641 actccccgtc gtgtagataa ctacgatacg ggagggctta ccatctggcc ccagtgctgc
     5701 aatgataccg cgagacccac gctcaccggc tccagattta tcagcaataa accagccagc
     5761 cggaagggcc gagcgcagaa gtggtcctgc aactttatcc gcctccatcc agtctattaa
     5821 ttgttgccgg gaagctagag taagtagttc gccagttaat agtttgcgca acgttgttgc
     5881 cattgctaca ggcatcgtgg tgtcacgctc gtcgtttggt atggcttcat tcagctccgg
     5941 ttcccaacga tcaaggcgag ttacatgatc ccccatgttg tgcaaaaaag cggttagctc
     6001 cttcggtcct ccgatcgttg tcagaagtaa gttggccgca gtgttatcac tcatggttat
     6061 ggcagcactg cataattctc ttactgtcat gccatccgta agatgctttt ctgtgactgg
     6121 tgagtactca accaagtcat tctgagaata gtgtatgcgg cgaccgagtt gctcttgccc
     6181 ggcgtcaata cgggataata ccgcgccaca tagcagaact ttaaaagtgc tcatcattgg
     6241 aaaacgttct tcggggcgaa aactctcaag gatcttaccg ctgttgagat ccagttcgat
     6301 gtaacccact cgtgcaccca actgatcttc agcatctttt actttcacca gcgtttctgg
     6361 gtgagcaaaa acaggaaggc aaaatgccgc aaaaaaggga ataagggcga cacggaaatg
     6421 ttgaatactc atactcttcc tttttcaata ttattgaagc atttatcagg gttattgtct
     6481 catgagcgga tacatatttg aatgtattta gaaaaataaa caaatagggg ttccgcgcac
     6541 atttccccga aaagtgccac ctaaattgta agcgttaata ttttgttaaa attcgcgtta
     6601 aatttttgtt aaatcagctc attttttaac caataggccg aaatcggcaa aatcccttaa
     6661 ttattgaagc atttatcagg gttattgtct catgagcgg
//
