[The description below was written by a language model from this plasmid's Addgene catalogue record and the feature table of its GenBank file.]
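Description:
pMKO.1 puro Rb shRNA is a Moloney murine leukemia virus-based retroviral RNAi vector that delivers a short hairpin RNA against human RB1, the retinoblastoma tumor suppressor. It is propagated in E. coli as a high-copy plasmid through a ColE1/pUC-type origin and selected with ampicillin via the bla gene. The held sequence record is about 6.7 kb.

The viral genome is transcribed in packaging cells from a hybrid 5' end in which the CMV immediate-early enhancer and promoter are joined to a truncated LTR. This is followed by the MMLV Psi packaging signal and a truncated gag fragment lacking its start codon, which together support encapsidation of the transcript. The 3' LTR carries a U3 deletion, so the integrated provirus is self-inactivating and expression depends on the internal promoters. The first of these is the human U6 RNA polymerase III promoter. It drives the 58 bp hairpin insert, which was cloned between AgeI and EcoRI sites that are both preserved. The hairpin itself is not annotated in the feature table, but the gap downstream of U6 fits this placement. According to the depositor, the hairpin targets the 3' UTR of the Rb transcript, a design that would in principle spare an Rb cDNA lacking that UTR. Downstream, an SV40 early promoter drives puromycin N-acetyltransferase for selection of transduced mammalian cells. A second SV40 promoter/origin element lies in the plasmid backbone outside the LTRs.

The construct is used for stable knockdown of Rb. The associated publication studied transformation of human and murine fibroblasts without viral oncoproteins.
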