Addgene plasmid #10670: pMKO.1 puro Rb shRNA
Depositing lab: William Hahn. Depositing organization: Dana-Farber Cancer Institute. Publication: Transformation of human and murine fibroblasts without viral oncoproteins. Boehm JS, Hession MT, Bulmer SE, Hahn WC. Mol Cell Biol. 2005 Aug . 25(15):6464-74. 10.1128/MCB.25.15.6464-6474.2005 PubMed 16024784.
Backbone
  Vector backbone: pMKO.1
  Backbone size w/o insert (bp): 6700
  Vector type: Mammalian Expression, Retroviral, RNAi
  Selectable markers: Puromycin
Growth in bacteria
  Bacterial resistance: Ampicillin, 100 μg/mL
  Growth temperature: 37°C
  Growth strain: DH5alpha
  Copy number: High Copy
Gene/Insert
  Gene/Insert name: Rb shRNA (alt name: Rb)
  Species: H. sapiens (human)
  Insert size (bp): 58
  Entrez Gene: RB1 (a.k.a. OSRC, PPP1R130, RB, p105-Rb, p110-RB1, pRb, pp110)
  Cloning method: Restriction Enzyme; 5′ cloning site AgeI (not destroyed); 3′ cloning site EcoRI (not destroyed)
  Sequencing primers: 5′ pLXSN 5'; 3′ pBABE-3
Terms and licenses: Academic/Nonprofit Terms; Industry Terms: Not Available to Industry
Depositor comments: Sequences specific for 3'UTR of Rb transcript. forward, 5'-CCGGCAGAGATCGTGTATTGAGATTCTCGAGAATCTCAATACACGATCTCTGTTTTTG-3'; and reverse, 5'-AATTCAAAAACAGAGATCGTGTATTGAGATTCTCGAGAATCTCAATACACGATCTCTG-3'
How to cite: pMKO.1 puro Rb shRNA was a gift from William Hahn (Addgene plasmid # 10670 ; http://n2t.net/addgene:10670 ; RRID:Addgene_10670)
