>Addgene plasmid #10670 | pMKO.1 puro Rb shRNA | addgene partial sequence | sequence record 17563 | 10670 with pLXSN 5'
CTCCTTCTCTGGCGCCGGATTGAAGATCTGTCGACAAGGTCGGGCAGGAAGAGGGCCTATTTCCCATGAT
TCCTTCATATTTGCATATACGATACAAGGCTGTTAGAGAGATAATTAGAATTAATTTGACTGTAAACACA
AAGATATTAGTACAAAATACGTGACGTAGAAAGTAATAATTTCTTGGGTAGTTTGCAGTTTTAAAATTAT
GTTTTAAAATGGACTATCATATGCTTACCGTAACTTGAAAGTATTTCGATTTCTTGGCTTTATATATCTT
GTGGAAAGGACGAAACACCGGCAGAGATCGTGTATTGAGATTCTCGAGAATCTCAATACACGATCTCTGT
TTTTGAATTCGCCAGCACAGTGGTCGACCCTGTGGAATGTGTGTCAGTTAGGGTGTGGAAAGTCCCCAGG
CTTCCCAGCAGGCAGAAATATGCAAAGCATGCATCTCAATTAGTCAGCAACCAGGTGTGGAAAGTCCCCA
GGCTCCCCAGCAGGCAGAAGTATGCAAAGCATGCATCT
